>Addgene plasmid #33351 | pSfi-HspLacZ | addgene partial sequence | sequence record 42649 | LacZ-R 5'-GACAGTATCGGCCTCAGGAA-3'
CTTCGGCACGCTTCTGGTGCCGGAAACCAGGCAAAGCGCCATTCGCCATTCAGGCTGCGCAACTGTTGGG
AAGGGCGATCGGTGCGGGCCTCTTCGCTATTACGCCAGCTGGCGAAAGGGGGATGTGCTGCAAGGCGATT
AAGTTGGGTAACGCCAGGGTTTTCCCAGTCACGACGTTGTAAAACGACGGGATCATCGCGAGCCATGGCG
CCGCGCTCTGCTTCTGGAAGGCTGCGCTCCGCGGCGTGGATGCTCCGGGGAAAGTTGCGCTCCGCGGCAG
GGATGCTCCTGGGAAGGTTGCGCTCCGCGGCAGGGATGCTCTGGGGAAGGCTGGTCCTGGCCGAGGATCG
GGAACGCGCCGCTCGCTCTGCTTCTCTTGTCTTCGCTTGTCTCTGGATGGAACCAGATTTGGTTCTGAGT
AGCTGTCAGCGTCTGGTGACCTGCTCGCCGCCCTGCGCCTTTAAGGAGTCTTCACCGGCCCCGCCCACTC
TCCGCTGGGCCAATCAGCGAGCCGGAGGAGGCCTTGGGGCCAGGAATCTTCCAGCAGTTTCGCGTCTGGT
GGAGCTTCCCCGCCTCCCTTGAGTAATCGGAGTTGTGGGTTCCGCCCTTGTCCAGAACTCTCCAGAGGTT
TCTGGGGTTCACTGGAGAGTAC
