[The description below was written by a language model from this plasmid's Addgene catalogue record.]
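Description:
pSfi-HspLacZ is a pBluescript-based reporter plasmid catalogued for mammalian expression and mouse targeting work. The backbone is about 2.8 kb, and the plasmid is propagated in E. coli under ampicillin selection. The record lists the copy number as unknown, and no feature table is provided, so individual backbone elements beyond the resistance marker cannot be confirmed from what is given.

The payload is an insert of roughly 4.5 kb consisting of the mouse Hsp68 (Hspa1a) heat shock gene promoter joined to LacZ, which the record describes as a C-terminal fusion on the insert. In practice this places the beta-galactosidase reporter downstream of, and under the control of, the Hsp68 promoter. Hsp68-LacZ cassettes of this kind are widely used as minimal-promoter reporters. The promoter generally gives little expression by itself in mouse embryos but responds to nearby enhancers, so tissue-specific beta-galactosidase staining reflects the activity of linked regulatory DNA.

The associated publication describes a general approach for finding distant regulatory elements, applied to the Gdf6 gene. This is consistent with use of the cassette to test or survey genomic sequences for enhancer activity in mice. The "Sfi" in the name suggests SfiI restriction sites around or near the cassette, but the record does not state this. The cloning sites are given as none or unknown, and the depositor refers readers to a separate information sheet for further detail.
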