Addgene plasmid #33351: pSfi-HspLacZ
Depositing lab: David Kingsley & Doug Mortlock. Depositing organization: Stanford University. Publication: A general approach for identifying distant regulatory elements applied to the Gdf6 gene. Mortlock DP, Guenther C, Kingsley DM. Genome Res. 2003 Sep;13(9):2069-81. Epub 2003 Aug 12. 10.1101/gr.1306003 PubMed 12915490.
Backbone
  Vector backbone: pBluescript
  Backbone manufacturer: Stratagene
  Backbone size w/o insert (bp): 2800
  Vector type: Mammalian Expression, Mouse Targeting
Growth in bacteria
  Bacterial resistance: Ampicillin, 100 μg/mL
  Growth temperature: 37°C
  Growth strain: DH10B
  Copy number: Unknown
Gene/Insert
  Gene/Insert name: Hsp68 promoter
  Species: M. musculus (mouse)
  Insert size (bp): 4500
  Entrez Gene: Hspa1a (a.k.a. Hsp70-3, Hsp70.3, Hsp72, hsp68, hsp70A1)
  Promoter: Hsp68 (Hspa1a)
  Tag / fusion protein: LacZ (C terminal on insert)
  Cloning method: Restriction Enzyme; 5′ cloning site none (unknown if destroyed); 3′ cloning site none (unknown if destroyed)
  Sequencing primers: 5′ none; 3′ LacZ-R
Terms and licenses: Academic/Nonprofit Terms; Industry Terms: Not Available to Industry
Depositor comments: For more information about this plasmid see attached information sheet.
How to cite: pSfi-HspLacZ was a gift from David Kingsley & Doug Mortlock (Addgene plasmid # 33351 ; http://n2t.net/addgene:33351 ; RRID:Addgene_33351)
